Addgene plasmid #244554: CL20_mEGFP_FOidr_002
Purpose: Express mEGFP-tagged intrinsically disordered protein (IDR), FOidr_002, derived from human fusion protein ADIPOR2_FOXJ2
Depositing lab: Richard Kriwacki. Depositing organization: St. Jude Children's Research Hospital. Publication: Proteome-wide computational analyses reveal links between protein condensate formation and RNA biology. Maiti S, Tripathi S, Baggett DW, Phillips AH, Park CG, Wang J, Wahiduzzaman, Freyaldenhoven WT, Kinger S, Pioso BJ, Bollinger JC, Somjee R, Lang B, Babu MM, Kriwacki RW. Sci Adv. 2025 Dec 5;11(49):eady1420. doi: 10.1126/sciadv.ady1420. Epub 2025 Dec 3. PubMed 41337585.
Backbone
  Vector backbone: CL20
  Vector type: Mammalian Expression
Growth in bacteria
  Bacterial resistance: Ampicillin, 100 μg/mL
  Growth temperature: 37°C
  Growth strain: NEB Stable
  Copy number: High Copy
Gene/Insert
  Gene/Insert name: FOidr_002
  Species: H. sapiens (human)
  Mutation: Unmutated
  Tag / fusion protein: monomeric EGFP (N terminal on insert)
  Cloning method: Restriction Enzyme; 5′ cloning site Unknown (unknown if destroyed)
Terms and licenses: Academic/Nonprofit Terms; Industry Terms: Not Available to Industry
Depositor comments: ADIPOR2_FOXJ2_1_94
How to cite: CL20_mEGFP_FOidr_002 was a gift from Richard Kriwacki (Addgene plasmid # 244554 ; http://n2t.net/addgene:244554 ; RRID:Addgene_244554)
