[The description below was written by a language model from this plasmid's Addgene catalogue record and pLannotate feature annotations shown in this document.]
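Description:
CL20_mEGFP_FOidr_002 is a mammalian expression plasmid built on the CL20 backbone. The catalogue lists it only as a mammalian expression vector, but the feature table shows the architecture of a self-inactivating HIV-1 lentiviral transfer vector. It is maintained in E. coli through a high-copy ColE1/pUC-type origin and selected with ampicillin via the β-lactamase gene. The recorded recombination-deficient growth strain is consistent with the repeated LTR sequences. The viral frame consists of a CMV enhancer placed upstream of a truncated 5' LTR, which would drive Tat-independent genomic RNA production. This is followed by the Ψ packaging signal with a gag fragment, the cPPT/CTS, the Rev response element, and a ΔU3 3' LTR backed by a rabbit β-globin polyadenylation signal. Short vif, Rev and nef matches are residual HIV-1 sequence rather than functional genes. An SV40 origin, an SV40 poly(A) signal and lac-region remnants lie in the plasmid backbone.

The internal cassette uses the CMV immediate-early enhancer and promoter to express monomeric EGFP fused at the N terminus of FOidr_002. The small "tight TRE" hit is probably just the shared minimal CMV sequence. FOidr_002 is an unmutated human intrinsically disordered region taken from the fusion protein ADIPOR2_FOXJ2, and the depositor comment suggests it spans residues 1–94. In agreement, the annotation detects an ADIPOR2 fragment directly joined to a FOXJ2 fragment downstream of mEGFP. No mammalian selection marker is annotated, so green fluorescence is the readout. The construct is intended for expressing the tagged IDR in mammalian cells, and the associated publication concerns links between protein condensate formation and RNA biology. The lentiviral elements suggest it could be delivered by transduction as well as by transfection, although the record does not state this.
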