Features (pLannotate 1.2.2; 30 found; start..end, strand, type, name):
    199..254     -  polyA_signal   β-globin poly(A) signal: rabbit β-globin polyadenylation signal (Gil and Proudfoot, 1987)
    340..475     -  LTR            3' LTR (ΔU3) (fragment): self-inactivating 3' long terminal repeat (LTR) from HIV-1
    477..545     -  CDS            nef (fragment): NEF_HV1Z2 - Experimental evidence at protein level: Swiss-Prot protein existence level 1. Extracellular Nef protein targets CD4(+) T-lymphocytes for apoptosis by interacting with CXCR4 surface receptors. From Human immunodeficiency virus type 1 group M subtype D (isolate Z2/CDC-Z34) (HIV-1).
    571..684     -  CDS            FOXJ2 (fragment): FOXJ2_HUMAN - Also known as FHX. Experimental evidence at protein level: Swiss-Prot protein existence level 1. [Isoform FOXJ2.S]: Transcriptional activator. From Homo sapiens (Human).
    682..852     -  CDS            ADIPOR2 (fragment): PAQR2_HUMAN - Also known as PAQR2 From Homo sapiens (Human).
    895..1611    -  CDS            mEGFP: mEGFP is a basic (constitutively fluorescent) green fluorescent protein published in 2002, derived from Aequorea victoria. It has moderate acid sensitivity.
   1625..1662    -  misc_feature   MCS (fragment): multiple cloning site
   1661..1677    -  promoter       tight TRE promoter (fragment): Tet-responsive promoter PTight, consisting of seven tet operator sequences followed by the minimal CMV promoter
   1693..1896    -  promoter       CMV promoter: human cytomegalovirus (CMV) immediate early promoter
   1897..2200    -  enhancer       CMV enhancer: human cytomegalovirus immediate early enhancer
   2268..2284    -  misc_feature   MCS (fragment): multiple cloning site
   2284..2309    -  CDS            Rev (fragment): human immunodeficiency virus 1 (HIV-1) Rev protein; rev; enhances nuclear export of unspliced and incompletely spliced viral mRNAs
   2686..2919    -  misc_feature   RRE: The Rev response element (RRE) of HIV-1 allows for Rev-dependent mRNA export from the nucleus to the cytoplasm.
   3053..3136    -  CDS            vif (fragment): VIF_HV1BR - Experimental evidence at protein level: Swiss-Prot protein existence level 1. Counteracts the innate antiviral activity of host APOBEC3F and APOBEC3G. Forms a complex with host APOBEC3F and APOBEC3G thus preventing the entry of these lethally hypermutating enzymes into progeny virions. Recruits an active E3 ubiquitin ligase complex composed of elongin BC, CUL5, and RBX2 to induce polyubiquitination of APOBEC3G and APOBEC3F. In turn, they are directed to the 26S proteasome for degradation. Vif interaction with APOBEC3G also blocks its cytidine deaminase activity in a proteasome-inde
   3279..3396    -  misc_feature   cPPT/CTS: central polypurine tract and central termination sequence of HIV-1
   3545..3904    -  CDS            HIV-1 gag (fragment): gag protein from human immunodeficiency virus 1; gag
   3888..4013    -  misc_feature   HIV-1 Ψ: packaging signal of human immunodeficiency virus type 1
   4060..4317    -  LTR            5' LTR (truncated): truncated 5' long terminal repeat (LTR) from HIV-1
   4319..4698    -  enhancer       CMV enhancer: human cytomegalovirus immediate early enhancer
   4729..4833    +  promoter       AmpR promoter: bla
   4834..5694    +  CDS            AmpR: β-lactamase; bla; confers resistance to ampicillin, carbenicillin, and related antibiotics
   5865..6453    +  rep_origin     ori: high-copy-number ColE1/pMB1/pBR322/pUC origin of replication
   6636..6690    +  CDS            lacI (fragment): lac repressor; lacI; The lac repressor binds to the lac operator to inhibit transcription in E. coli. This inhibition can be relieved by adding lactose or isopropyl-β-D-thiogalactopyranoside (IPTG).
   6692..6826    -  polyA_signal   SV40 poly(A) signal: SV40 polyadenylation signal
   6846..6981    -  rep_origin     SV40 ori: SV40 origin of replication
   7005..7027    -  promoter       SV40 promoter (fragment): SV40 enhancer and early promoter
   7034..7073    +  CDS            lacI (fragment): lac repressor; lacI; The lac repressor binds to the lac operator to inhibit transcription in E. coli. This inhibition can be relieved by adding lactose or isopropyl-β-D-thiogalactopyranoside (IPTG).
   7086..7107    +  protein_bind   CAP binding site: CAP binding activates transcription in the presence of cAMP. E. coli catabolite activator protein
   7122..7152    +  promoter       lac promoter: promoter for the E. coli lac operon
   7160..7176    +  protein_bind   lac operator: The lac repressor binds to the lac operator to inhibit transcription in E. coli. This inhibition can be relieved by adding lactose or isopropyl-β-D-thiogalactopyranoside (IPTG). lac repressor encoded by lacI
>Addgene plasmid #244554 | CL20_mEGFP_FOidr_002 | addgene full sequence | sequence record 487921 | Addgene NGS Result
AAAAAAAATCTAACCTCAAGTCAAGGCTTTTCTATGGAATAAGGAATGGACAGCAGGGGGCTGTTTCATA
TACTGATGACCTCTTTATAGCCAACCTTTGTTCATGGCAGCCAGCATATGGGCATATGTTGCCAAACTCT
AAACCAAATACTCATTCTGATGTTTTAAATGATTTGCCCTCCCATATGTCCTTCCGAGTGAGAGACACAA
AAAATTCCAACACACTATTGCAATGAAAATAAATTTCCTTTATTAGCCAGAAGTCAGATGCTCAAGGGGC
TTCATGATGTCCCCATAATTTTTGGCAGAGGGAAAAAGATCTGCTAGCTCGAGCAGCTGAAGCTTTATTG
AGGCTTAAGCAGTGGGTTCCCTAGTTAGCCAGAGAGCTCCCAGGCTCAGATCTGGTCTAACCAGAGAGAC
CCAGTACAGGCAAAAAGCAGATCTTGTCTTCTTTGGGAGTGAATTAGCCCTTCCAGTCCCCCCTTTTCTT
TTAAAAAGTGGCTAAGATCTACAGCTGCCTTGTAAGTCATTGGTCTTAAAGGTACCGTAATCTTATCTAG
AACCGGTTCAGTAGCTGAACTTGAAGTCGTGATTGGTATTATACAGTGGTGGAGGTCCCTCGGCCGATTC
GCGTCCGCTTGCGCCTGCGGCCACGGCTCCTCCGTCCACGCTTCCTGTGCCCTTTTTATGGTGGGACGAA
AGGACGCTCGCTTCCAAGATCGGCTCCAAATCACCCTGGTGAGAATCGTTATCACCACGGCGTGTTCCAT
CCAATTGATGACCCTTACGCAAACGGATGTCGGGTTCAGGAGTACGACTGCACCCCAAACGATTCTCGGT
GGGCTCGTTCATCCGGGAAGCGGCCGCACTTCCCCCGGAGCCTCCGCTTCCGCCCTTGTACAGCTCGTCC
ATGCCGAGAGTGATCCCGGCGGCGGTCACGAACTCCAGCAGGACCATGTGATCGCGCTTCTCGTTGGGGT
CTTTGCTCAGCTTGGACTGGGTGCTCAGGTAGTGGTTGTCGGGCAGCAGCACGGGGCCGTCGCCGATGGG
GGTGTTCTGCTGGTAGTGGTCGGCGAGCTGCACGCTGCCGTCCTCGATGTTGTGGCGGATCTTGAAGTTC
ACCTTGATGCCGTTCTTCTGCTTGTCGGCCATGATATAGACGTTGTGGCTGTTGTAGTTGTACTCCAGCT
TGTGCCCCAGGATGTTGCCGTCCTCCTTGAAGTCGATGCCCTTCAGCTCGATGCGGTTCACCAGGGTGTC
GCCCTCGAACTTCACCTCGGCGCGGGTCTTGTAGTTGCCGTCGTCCTTGAAGAAGATGGTGCGCTCCTGG
ACGTAGCCTTCGGGCATGGCGGACTTGAAGAAGTCGTGCTGCTTCATGTGGTCGGGGTAGCGGCTGAAGC
ACTGCACGCCGTAGGTCAGGGTGGTCACGAGGGTGGGCCAGGGCACGGGCAGCTTGCCGGTGGTGCAGAT
GAACTTCAGGGTCAGCTTGCCGTAGGTGGCATCGCCCTCGCCCTCGCCGGACACGCTGAACTTGTGGCCG
TTTACGTCGCCGTCCAGCTCGACCAGGATGGGCACCACCCCGGTGAACAGCTCCTCGCCCTTGCTCACCA
TGGTGGCGACCGGTGGATCCCGGGCCCGCGGTACCGTCGACTGCAGAATTCGGTTCACTAAACGAGCCCG
GTTCACTAAACGAGCTCTGCTTATATAGACCTCCCACCGTACACGCCTACCGCCCATTTGCGTCAATGGG
GCGGAGTTGTTACGACATTTTGGAAAGTCCCGTTGATTTTGGTGCCAAAACAAACTCCCATTGACGTCAA
TGGGGTGGAGACTTGGAAATCCCCGTGAGTCAAACCGCTATCCACGCCCATTGATGTACTGCCAAAACCG
CATCACCATGGTAATAGCGATGACTAATACGTAGATGTACTGCCAAGTAGGAAAGTCCCATAAGGTCATG
TACTGGGCATAATGCCAGGCGGGCCATTTACCGTCATTGACGTCAATAGGGGGCGTACTTGGCATATGAT
ACACTTGATGTACTGCCAAGTGGGCAGTTTACCGTAAATACTCCACCCATTGACGTCAATGGAAAGTCCC
TATTGGCGTTACTATGGGAACATACGTCATTATTGACGTCAATGGGCGGGGGTCGTTGGGCGGTCAGCCA
GGCGGGCCATTTACCGTAAGTTATGTAACGCGGAACTCCATATATGGGCTATGAACTAATGACCCCGTAA
TTGATTACTATTAATAACTAGCACGCGTTCGAAGCTTGAGCTCGGTCCCCTCGGGGTTGGGAGGTGGGTC
TGAAACGATAATGGTGAATATCCCTGCCTAACTCTATTCACTATAGAAAGTACAGCAAAAACTATTCTTA
AACCTACCAAGCCTCCTACTATCATTATGAATAATTTTATATACCACAGCCAATTTGTTATGTTAAACCA
ATTCCACAAACTTGCCCATTTATCTAATTCCAATAATTCTTGTTCATTCTTTTCTTGCTGGTTTTGCGAT
TCTTCAATTAAGGAGTGTATTAAGCTTGTGTAATTGTTAATTTCTCTGTCCCACTCCATCCAGGTCGTGT
GATTCCAAATCTGTTCCAGAGATTTATTACTCCAACTAGCATTCCAAGGCACAGCAGTGGTGCAAATGAG
TTTTCCAGAGCAACCCCAAATCCCCAGGAGCTGTTGATCCTTTAGGTATCTTTCCACAGCCAGGATTCTT
GCCTGGAGCTGCTTGATGCCCCAGACTGTGAGTTGCAACAGATGCTGTTGCGCCTCAATAGCCCTCAGCA
AATTGTTCTGCTGCTGCACTATACCAGACAATAATTGTCTGGCCTGTACCGTCAGCGTCATTGACGCTGC
GCCCATAGTGCTTCCTGCTGCTCCCAAGAACCCAAGGAACAAAGCTCCTATTCCCACTGCTCTTTTTTCT
CTCTGCACCACTCTTCTCTTTGCCTTGGTGGGTGCTACTCCTAATGGTTCAATTTTTACTACTTTATATT
TATATAATTCACTTCTCCAATTGTCCCTCATATCTCCTCCTTATGGTGTTTTACTAAACTTTTCCATGTT
CTAATCCTCATCCTGTCTACTTGCCACACAATCATCACCTGCCATCTGTTTTCCATAATCCCTAATGATC
TTTGCTTTTCTTCTTGGCACTACTTTTATGTCACTATTATCTTGTATTACTACTGCCCCTTCACCTTTCC
AGAGGAGCTTTGCTGGTCCTTTCCAAAGTGGATTTCTGCTGTCCCTGTAATAAACCCGAAAATTTTGAAT
TTTTGTAATTTGTTTTTGTAATTCTTTAGTTTGTATGTCTGTTGCTATTATGTCTACTATTCTTTCCCCT
GCACTGTACCCCCCAATCCCCCCTTTTCTTTTAAAATTGTGGATGAATACTGCCATTTGTACTGCTGTCT
TAAGATGTTCAGCCTGATCTCTTACCTGTCCTATAATTTTCTTTAATTCTTTATTCATAGATTCTACTAC
TCCTTGACTTTGGGGATTGTAGGGAATTTCCAGGTCTGAAGATCCTGCTGCTTGCTGTGCTTTTTTCTTA
CTTTTGTTTTGCTCTTCCTCTATCTTGTCTAAAGCTTCCTTGGTGTCTTTTATCTCTATCCTTTGATGCA
CACAATAGAGGGTTGCTACTGTATTATATAATGATCTAAGTTCTTCTGATCCTGTCTGAAGGGATGGTTG
TAGCTGTCCCAGTATTTGTCTACAGCCTTCTGATGTTTCTAACAGGCCAGTATTAACTGCGAATCGTTCT
AGCTCCCTGCTTGCCCATACTATATGTTTTAATTTATATTTTTTCTTTCCCCCTGGCCTTAACCGAATTT
TTTCCCATCGCGATCTAATTCTCCCCCGCTTAATACTGACGCTCTCGCACCCATCTCTCTCCTTCTAGCC
TCCGCTAGTCAAAATTTTTGGCGTACTCACCAGTCGCCGCCCCTCGCCTCTTGCCGTGCGCGCTTCAGCA
AGCCGAGTCCTGCGTCGAGAGAGCTCCTCTGGTTTCCCTTTCGCTTTCAAGTCCCTGTTCGGGCGCCACT
GCTAGAGATTTTCCACACTGACTAAAAGGGTCTGAGGGATCTCTAGTTACCAGAGTCACACAACAGACGG
GCACACACTACTTGAAGCACTCAAGGCAAGCTTTATTGAGGCTTAAGCAGTGGGTTCCCTAGTTAGCCAG
AGAGCTCCCAGGCTCAGATCTGGTCTAACCAGAGAGACCCAGTACAGGCAAAAAGCAGCTGCTTATATGC
AGGATCTGAGGGCTCGCCACTCCCCAGTCCCGCCCAGGCCACGCCTCCCATGGTAATAGCGATGACTAAT
ACGTAGATGTACTGCCAAGTAGGAAAGTCCCATAAGGTCATGTACTGGGCATAATGCCAGGCGGGCCATT
TACCGTCATTGACGTCAATAGGGGGCGTACTTGGCATATGATACACTTGATGTACTGCCAAGTGGGCAGT
TTACCGTAAATACTCCACCCATTGACGTCAATGGAAAGTCCCTATTGGCGTTACTATGGGAACATACGTC
ATTATTGACGTCAATGGGCGGGGGTCGTTGGGCGGTCAGCCAGGCGGGCCATTTACCGTAAGTTATGTAA
CGCGGAACTCCATATATGGGCTATGAACTAATGACCCCGTAATTGATTACTATTAATAACTAGTCAATAA
TCAATGTCGACCCAGGTGGCACTTTTCGGGGAAATGTGCGCGGAACCCCTATTTGTTTATTTTTCTAAAT
ACATTCAAATATGTATCCGCTCATGAGACAATAACCCTGATAAATGCTTCAATAATATTGAAAAAGGAAG
AGTATGAGTATTCAACATTTCCGTGTCGCCCTTATTCCCTTTTTTGCGGCATTTTGCCTTCCTGTTTTTG
CTCACCCAGAAACGCTGGTGAAAGTAAAAGATGCTGAAGATCAGTTGGGTGCACGAGTGGGTTACATCGA
ACTGGATCTCAACAGCGGTAAGATCCTTGAGAGTTTTCGCCCCGAAGAACGTTTTCCAATGATGAGCACT
TTTAAAGTTCTGCTATGTGGCGCGGTATTATCCCGTATTGACGCCGGGCAAGAGCAACTCGGTCGCCGCA
TACACTATTCTCAGAATGACTTGGTTGAGTACTCACCAGTCACAGAAAAGCATCTTACGGATGGCATGAC
AGTAAGAGAATTATGCAGTGCTGCCATAACCATGAGTGATAACACTGCGGCCAACTTACTTCTGACAACG
ATCGGAGGACCGAAGGAGCTAACCGCTTTTTTGCACAACATGGGGGATCATGTAACTCGCCTTGATCGTT
GGGAACCGGAGCTGAATGAAGCCATACCAAACGACGAGCGTGACACCACGATGCCTGTAGCAATGGCAAC
AACGTTGCGCAAACTATTAACTGGCGAACTACTTACTCTAGCTTCCCGGCAACAATTAATAGACTGGATG
GAGGCGGATAAAGTTGCAGGACCACTTCTGCGCTCGGCCCTTCCGGCTGGCTGGTTTATTGCTGATAAAT
CTGGAGCCGGTGAGCGTGGGTCTCGCGGTATCATTGCAGCACTGGGGCCAGATGGTAAGCCCTCCCGTAT
CGTAGTTATCTACACGACGGGGAGTCAGGCAACTATGGATGAACGAAATAGACAGATCGCTGAGATAGGT
GCCTCACTGATTAAGCATTGGTAACTGTCAGACCAAGTTTACTCATATATACTTTAGATTGATTTAAAAC
TTCATTTTTAATTTAAAAGGATCTAGGTGAAGATCCTTTTTGATAATCTCATGACCAAAATCCCTTAACG
TGAGTTTTCGTTCCACTGAGCGTCAGACCCCGTAGAAAAGATCAAAGGATCTTCTTGAGATCCTTTTTTT
CTGCGCGTAATCTGCTGCTTGCAAACAAAAAAACCACCGCTACCAGCGGTGGTTTGTTTGCCGGATCAAG
AGCTACCAACTCTTTTTCCGAAGGTAACTGGCTTCAGCAGAGCGCAGATACCAAATACTGTTCTTCTAGT
GTAGCCGTAGTTAGGCCACCACTTCAAGAACTCTGTAGCACCGCCTACATACCTCGCTCTGCTAATCCTG
TTACCAGTGGCTGCTGCCAGTGGCGATAAGTCGTGTCTTACCGGGTTGGACTCAAGACGATAGTTACCGG
ATAAGGCGCAGCGGTCGGGCTGAACGGGGGGTTCGTGCACACAGCCCAGCTTGGAGCGAACGACCTACAC
CGAACTGAGATACCTACAGCGTGAGCTATGAGAAAGCGCCACGCTTCCCGAAGGGAGAAAGGCGGACAGG
TATCCGGTAAGCGGCAGGGTCGGAACAGGAGAGCGCACGAGGGAGCTTCCAGGGGGAAACGCCTGGTATC
TTTATAGTCCTGTCGGGTTTCGCCACCTCTGACTTGAGCGTCGATTTTTGTGATGCTCGTCAGGGGGGCG
GAGCCTATGGAAAAACGCCAGCAACGCGGCCTTTTTACGGTTCCTGGCCTTTTGCTGGCCTTTTGCTCAC
ATGTTCTTTCCTGCGTTATCCCCTGATTCTGTGGATAACCGTATTACCGCCTTTGAGTGAGCTGATACCG
CTCGCCGCAGCCGAACGACCGAGCGCAGCGAGTCAGTGAGCGAGGAAGCGGAAGAGCGCCCAATACGCAA
ACCGCCTCTCCCCGCGCGTTGGCCGATTCATTAATGCAGCGGATCCAGACATGATAAGATACATTGATGA
GTTTGGACAAACCACAACTAGAATGCAGTGAAAAAAATGCTTTATTTGTGAAATTTGTGATGCTATTGCT
TTATTTGTAACCATTATAAGCTGCAATAAACAAGTTAGCTTTTTGCAAAAGCCTAGGCCTCCAAAAAAGC
CTCCTCACTACTTCTGGAATAGCTCAGAGGCCGAGGCGGCCTCGGCCTCTGCATAAATAAAAAAAATTAG
TCAGCCATGGGGCGGAGAATGGGCGGAACTGGGCGGAGTTAGGGGCGGGATGGGCGGAGTTAGGGGCGGG
ACTATGGTTGCTGACTAATTGAGATGCGGATCCGCTGGCACGACAGGTTTCCCGACTGGAAAGCGGGCAG
TGAGCGCAACGCAATTAATGTGAGTTAGCTCACTCATTAGGCACCCCAGGCTTTACACTTTATGCTTCCG
GCTCGTATGTTGTGTGGAATTGTGAGCGGATAACAATTTCACACAGGAAACAGCTATGACCATGATTACG
CCAAGCTTGGGCTGCAGGTCGAGGGATCTCCATAAGAGAAGAGGGACAGCTATGACTGGGAGTAGTCAGG
AGAGGAGGAAAAATCTGGCTAGTAAAACATGTAAGGAAAATTTTAGGGATGTTAAAGAAAAAAATAACAC
AAAACAAAATAT
